Addgene plasmid #154238: pLM2_42_pgndA_QfDBD_VP16AD_cp_pcbC_DsRed_5xQUAS
Purpose: Encodes pgndA:QfDBD-VP16AD-GFP-NLS synthetic transcription factor, activating DsRed-SKL with promoter 5xQUAS+CP_pcbC
Depositing lab: Arnold Driessen. Depositing organization: University of Groningen. Publication: Synthetic control devices for gene regulation in Penicillium chrysogenum. Mozsik L, Buttel Z, Bovenberg RAL, Driessen AJM, Nygard Y. Microb Cell Fact. 2019 Nov 18;18(1):203. doi: 10.1186/s12934-019-1253-3. PubMed 31739777.
Backbone
  Vector backbone: pAGM4673
  Backbone manufacturer: MoClo Tool Kit of Sylvestre Marillonnet
  Backbone size w/o insert (bp): 8112
  Vector type: Bacterial Expression, Synthetic Biology ; Fungal Expression
  Selectable markers: amdS fungal selection
Growth in bacteria
  Bacterial resistance: Kanamycin, 50 μg/mL
  Growth temperature: 37°C
  Growth strain: DH5alpha
  Copy number: Unknown
Gene/Insert
  Gene/Insert name: pgndA:QfDBD-VP16AD-GFP-NLS (alt names: P(various):DsRed-SKL; pGpdA:amdS)
  Species: Synthetic; Fungal expression, P. rubens (formerly P. chrysogenum)
  Promoter: pGndA (An11g02040 A. niger)
  Tag / fusion protein: GFP-NLS; DsRed-SKL (C terminal on backbone)
  Cloning method: Restriction Enzyme; 5′ cloning site Unknown (unknown if destroyed)
Terms and licenses: Academic/Nonprofit Terms; Industry Terms: Not Available to Industry
Depositor comments: Synthetic Transcription Factor (QfDBD-VP16AD-GFP-NLS) and DsRed-SKL transcribed with various full and core promoters (CP) with and without Quinic acid Upstream Activation Sequences (QUAS). Fungal selection provided with amdS marker. Flanking regions were designed for integration at the locus of the Penicillin gene cluster.
How to cite: pLM2_42_pgndA_QfDBD_VP16AD_cp_pcbC_DsRed_5xQUAS was a gift from Arnold Driessen (Addgene plasmid # 154238 ; http://n2t.net/addgene:154238 ; RRID:Addgene_154238)
