[The description below was written by a language model from this plasmid's Addgene catalogue record and pLannotate feature annotations shown in this document.]
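Description:
pLM2_42_pgndA_QfDBD_VP16AD_cp_pcbC_DsRed_5xQUAS is a 13.7 kb multigene MoClo assembly in the level 2 acceptor pAGM4673, built as a synthetic gene-control device for the filamentous fungus Penicillium rubens (formerly P. chrysogenum). The backbone is a binary-type vector. It carries nopaline T-DNA left and right border repeats, the broad-host-range incP oriV with its trfA replication protein, and a high-copy ColE1/pUC origin. A kanamycin resistance gene driven by the bla promoter provides selection in E. coli.

The payload comprises three transcription units. In the first, the Aspergillus niger gndA promoter (named in the record but not annotated in the feature table) drives a synthetic transcription factor. This factor joins the DNA-binding domain of the Neurospora crassa quinic acid regulator QF (qa-1f fragment) to a VP16-derived activation domain, annotated as tandem minimal VP16 repeats, followed by EGFP and a nuclear localisation signal. The factor can therefore be seen in the nucleus.

The second unit is the fungal selection marker, the A. nidulans acetamidase gene amdS under the gpdA promoter with its intron. Its coding region is annotated in four fragments, probably because native introns interrupt it.

The third unit is the reporter, a DsRed variant (annotated as DsRed-Express) carrying the peroxisomal targeting signal SKL. It is placed behind five QUAS binding sites fused to the pcbC core promoter, neither of which is annotated, so red fluorescence reports activation by the QF-VP16 factor.

According to the depositor, flanking regions direct integration at the penicillin biosynthetic gene cluster locus. The plasmid belongs to a series that compares different full and core promoters, with and without QUAS elements, to tune expression in Penicillium.
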