Features (pLannotate 1.2.2; 18 found; start..end, strand, type, name):
   1649..2197    +  CDS            qa-1f (fragment): QA1F_NEUCR - Protein predicted: Swiss-Prot protein existence level 4. Transcription activation of genes for enzymes and proteins of quinate metabolism by binding to a 16 base-pair sequence (consensus 5'- GGRTAARYRYTTAYCC-3') in front of each Qa genes. From Neurospora crassa (strain ATCC 24698 / 74-OR23-1A / CBS 708.71 / DSM 1257 / FGSC 987).
   2222..2332    +  CDS            VP48: 3 tandem repeats of the minimal activation domain of herpes simplex virus VP16 (Cheng et al., 2013)
   2345..3061    +  CDS            EGFP: EGFP is a basic (constitutively fluorescent) green fluorescent protein published in 1996, derived from Aequorea victoria. It is reported to be a rapidly-maturing weak dimer with moderate acid sensitivity.
   3462..3490    +  misc_feature   MCS (fragment): pBluescript multiple cloning site
   3489..4205    +  promoter       gpdA promoter (fragment): gpdA; promoter from the Aspergillus nidulans glyceraldehyde-3-phosphate dehydrogenase gene (Punt et al., 1990)
   4254..4369    +  intron         gpdA intron: gpdA; intron from the Aspergillus nidulans glyceraldehyde-3-phosphate dehydrogenase gene (Punt et al., 1990)
   4378..4641    +  CDS            amdS (fragment): acetamidase from Aspergillus nidulans; amdS; confers ability to process acetamide for selection in fungal cells
   4722..4863    +  CDS            amdS (fragment): acetamidase from Aspergillus nidulans; amdS; confers ability to process acetamide for selection in fungal cells
   4921..5343    +  CDS            amdS (fragment): acetamidase from Aspergillus nidulans; amdS; confers ability to process acetamide for selection in fungal cells
   5457..6278    +  CDS            amdS (fragment): acetamidase from Aspergillus nidulans; amdS; confers ability to process acetamide for selection in fungal cells
   6952..7626    +  CDS            DsRed-Express: DsRed-Express is a basic (constitutively fluorescent) orange fluorescent protein published in 2002, derived from Discosoma sp.. It is reported to be a rapidly-maturing tetramer with low acid sensitivity.
   9460..9484    +  misc_feature   RB T-DNA repeat: right border repeat from nopaline C58 T-DNA
   9581..10212   +  rep_origin     oriV: incP origin of replication
  10303..10407   +  promoter       AmpR promoter: bla
  10408..11202   +  CDS            KanR: aminoglycoside phosphotransferase; aphA-3; confers resistance to kanamycin
  11373..11961   +  rep_origin     ori: high-copy-number ColE1/pMB1/pBR322/pUC origin of replication
  12297..13442   +  CDS            trfA: TRFA_ECOLX - Experimental evidence at protein level: Swiss-Prot protein existence level 1. Also involved in plasmid copy number control, promoting intermolecular coupling of protein bound iterons at oriV, which inhibits replication initiation. From Escherichia coli.
  13591..13615   +  misc_feature   LB T-DNA repeat: left border repeat from nopaline C58 T-DNA
>Addgene plasmid #154238 | pLM2_42_pgndA_QfDBD_VP16AD_cp_pcbC_DsRed_5xQUAS | addgene full sequence | sequence record 305980 | Addgene NGS Result
GTGCCGAATTCGGATCCGGAGCCTGCAGGATGGGCCTCCACAACCCTGCCCTAACATTGTTCGTAGAAGA
TCTGCCAGCAGGCTTATGTCCAGGCCCCTCTCAACCCGCCCTTTCCTTTCAGCTCGGGCGCCGTACTTGC
CCCACCCAGGCGTGTTCCGCTGAACTGCCCATACCCAGGCCAGCGGACTGATAACCATTTCTCTTTATGC
TTTGCTATTGGGCTTGTGACTCGTTCTTGGAGGCAAGGTTATCAGATTGAATAGAAGATTCGGTGATGCA
GCAAATAGCGACTGTTCGTTGCGGGGTCCGAACCCGCTCGGCAGCACCGGGCTCTCCCTACTATCCCTCG
ATAGCAGTGGCGTGCGCGGGCTGTCGACCCTGTCCATCCTGAAAGAGTTGATATTGAAGGTAGTAGGTAC
GGTGCAGGGTAACGCGTGATATCCTGTCCTCAGTCTTAAGACTTCTCACCTATATCACCCGCACTTACCC
TAGAGTGCCGCTTAGGTGCTAAGGGCACATTGAGTATTGGCCGTGTAGAATATATAGCTTAAGTACGGCC
AAGCAGACGGGAAGCCCTGTTCTCCACACCCTATGGTCGTATATATCAGGCTTCTACCGGGAAACGATTA
AGAGTGTATAATGGACTGAAAATCAATATGAACGGGACAATGCTCAAGTTAAATTAGTTAGGCATCCTAA
TCTCTACTAAATGTTCTATCTAGAGATCGGGGTACTATAGGCCCGTACGTTAATCACTCTACGCTTCTCT
CCCTTAGGTATAGTGTAGGTAGGGGCTAGACATTTATATGAGTCAGATGGTACAAACGGTAGCGCTGCAA
GAATTCAAGCTTGGAGTCTTGCGTTACGGGCGTATTTTGCTGCGGCCGGTGGTGCCCCTCCATGCCCCGC
CATCTTTCAAAGCTCCTGGCGACGCCGTCATCTCCGAACATTCTCCCCCCAAAGGAATCAATTGGCAATT
GGAGTCTAGTAAAGTGGTGTTTGTCATCAGTAAGGAGTTGGTGAAACTACAATCTTCCATCATGAAGAGA
AGGGATATTTTTGGGGTTGTATTTTACGATGAAGGTACTGGAAATGGTGGGGGTTTTTATAGCAGTAGAC
AGTCAGTCAGTAAGTAGTATGCTTGTTGTATTACCCAAACCAGATCAATCCAAAGAAAGCCTGACAGACA
GCCATCAATAGATACTACTTCGTACTATAGTTACCCACCTAACCATATTACTCAAAAAGCATCTATCTAT
CCGCGGGCTTCCATGCATGTCCCGGTAGCAAACTCCTCCCACCGGTGTAGTACTCTTTGGTTAGTAGTCT
TGTTCACCGGAGGACTCTGCTCCTCTCCTGCTCAGGTGCTGCCCCGCCCTCCGTCCCACCATGACGGAAG
AGATGCTCCGTAAGCCGTCCAGTTGCAACGAATCCTGCTCTGACATCTTCGAACGCCTTCTCCCTTTCGC
TCGCTTCTCTGCCTCTTTCCTCTCTTCCCTTTCCTTCCCCTCCAAACTAAACCTTCCTCCTTTTCTCCAT
CATCCTCTAGGCAGTTGGTTCTTCCTGACTGTACATATATCCACCACCTCCCCCCTCTATTCTTCCACCT
CTTCCATATCTCCTTCTCCAGAGTTCATACCCCCCACAATGCCACCCAAGCGCAAAACGCTTAACGCTGC
GGCTGAGGCTAACGCTCATGCCGACGGACACGCCGACGGAAACGCCGACGGACACGTGGCCAATACGGCC
GCGTCCTCGAATAATGCGAGGTTCGCTGATCTCACTAACATCGATACTCCGGGTCTGGGACCCACAACTA
CGACCCTGCTCGTGGAACCAGCACGCTCAAAGCGTCAACGAGTGTCCCGCGCATGCGACCAGTGCCGTGC
AGCCCGAGAGAAATGCGACGGAATACAGCCTGCGTGTTTCCCGTGCGTTTCCCAGGGAAGGTCCTGCACT
TATCAGGCTTCGCCGAAAAAGAGGGGAGTTCAAACCGGTTATATTCGTACGCTGGAGCTCGCCCTCGCCT
GGATGTTTGAAAATGTCGCGCGTTCCGAAGATGCCTTGCATAACCTCCTCGTCCGTGACGCCGGACAAGG
ATCAGCTCTGCTCGTTGGTAAAGATTCGCCGGCTGCCGAGCGACTCCATGCCCGTTGGGCTACTAGCCGT
GTCAATAAGAGCATTACCCGCCTCCTCAGGTTTGAAAGCGGCGGGCCGGCCGACGCCCTTGACGATTTTG
ACTTAGACATGCTCCCAGCCGATGCCCTTGACGACTTTGACCTTGATATGCTGCCTGCTGACGCTCTTGA
CGATTTTGACCTTGACATGCTCCCCGGGTTCGTTATGGTGAGCAAGGGCGAGGAGCTGTTCACCGGGGTG
GTGCCCATCCTGGTCGAGCTGGACGGCGACGTAAACGGCCACAAGTTCAGCGTGTCCGGCGAGGGCGAGG
GCGATGCCACCTACGGCAAGCTGACCCTGAAGTTCATCTGCACCACCGGCAAGCTGCCCGTGCCCTGGCC
CACCCTCGTGACCACCCTGACCTACGGCGTGCAGTGCTTCAGCCGCTACCCCGACCACATGAAGCAGCAC
GACTTCTTCAAGTCCGCCATGCCCGAAGGCTACGTCCAGGAGCGCACCATCTTCTTCAAGGACGACGGCA
ACTACAAGACCCGCGCCGAGGTGAAGTTCGAGGGCGACACCCTGGTGAACCGCATCGAGCTGAAGGGCAT
CGACTTCAAGGAGGACGGCAACATCCTGGGGCACAAGCTGGAGTACAACTACAACAGCCACAACGTCTAT
ATCATGGCCGACAAGCAGAAGAACGGCATCAAGGTGAACTTCAAGATCCGCCACAACATCGAGGACGGCA
GCGTGCAGCTCGCCGACCACTACCAGCAGAACACCCCCATCGGCGACGGCCCCGTGCTGCTGCCCGACAA
CCACTACCTGAGCACCCAGTCCGCCCTGAGCAAAGACCCCAACGAGAAGCGCGATCACATGGTCCTGCTG
GAGTTCGTGACCGCCGCCGGGATCACTCTCGGCATGGACGAGCTGTACAAGCCAAAGAAGAAGCGGAAGG
TCTAAGCTTACTTCTTTATCGGTTCTCTCTTACGACTTTTTGAATGGAACGTTTCCTTCTTCTCAGGCGG
GCCTATCTTTGGGCCGAAGCTCTTTTCCTTGTACTGTAGGACCTGGTTGATAATGATTCCCAAAAAGACA
TCCAGCATGTCAGTTACTTGCATTCGTCAGTCTATACAAAAGCAATGGTTTAGAGAAATTTTGAACTTTA
TACATGGTTTTATTTGTTGCTTCACGGCCGTACCTTCTGGAAATCCACGGTAGGAGTGTCAATTTGCGTT
TTTGATAATCCTTCCAAGGTTCTTCTCGAAGTAGTTGTTCTATAATTGCTTCACAGCTACCATGGAACAT
CCCAAGCACCGCTACTAGAATTCGAGCTCGGAGTGGATCCCCCGGGCTGCAGGAATTCGAGCTCTGTACA
GTGACCGGTGACTCTTTCTGGCATGCGGAGAGACGGACGGACGCAGAGAGAAGGGCTGAGTAATAAGCGC
CACTGCGCCAGACAGCTCTGGCGGCTCTGAGGTGCAGTGGATGATTATTAATCCGGGACCGGCCGCCCCT
CCGCCCCGAAGTGGAAAGGCTGGTGTGCCCCTCGTTGACCAAGAATCTATTGCATCATCGGAGAATATGG
AGCTTCATCGAATCACCGGCAGTAAGCGAAGGAGAATGTGAAGCCAGGGGTGTATAGCCGTCGGCGAAAT
AGCATGCCATTAACCTAGGTACAGAAGTCCAATTGCTTCCGATCTGGTAAAAGATTCACGAGATAGTACC
TTCTCCGAAGTAGGTAGAGCGAGTACCCGGCGCGTAAGCTCCCTAATTGGCCCATCCGGCATCTGTAGGG
CGTCCAAATATCGTGCCTCTCCTGCTTTGCCCGGTGTATGAAACCGGAAAGGCCGCTCAGGAGCTGGCCA
GCGGCGCAGACCGGGAACACAAGCTGGCAGTCGACCCATCCGGTGCTCTGCACTCGACCTGCTGAGGTCC
CTCAGTCCCTGGTAGGCAGCTTTGCCCCGTCTGTCCGCCCGGTGTGTCGGCGGGGTTGACAAGGTCGTTG
CGTCAGTCCAACATTTGTTGCCATATTTTCCTGCTCTCCCCACCAGCTGCTCTTTTCTTTTCTCTTTCTT
TTCCCATCTTCAGTATATTCATCTTCCCATCCAAGAACCTTTATTTCCCCTAAGTAAGTACTTTGCTACA
TCCATACTCCATCCTTCCCATCCCTTATTCCTTTGAACCTTTCAGTTCGAGCTTTCCCACTTCATCGCAG
CTTGACTAACAGCTACCCCGCTTGAGCAGACATCACCATGCCTCAATCCTGGGAAGAACTGGCCGCTGAT
AAGCGCGCCCGCCTCGCAAAAACCATCCCTGATGAATGGAAAGTCCAGACGCTGCCTGCGGATGACAGCG
TTATTGATTTCCCAAAGAAATCGGGGATCCTTTCAGAGGCCGAACTGAAGATCACAGAGGCCTCCGCTGC
AGATCTTGTGTCCAAGCTGGCGGCCGGAGAGTTGACCTCGGTGGAAGTTACGCTAGCATTCTGTAAACGG
GCAGCAATCGCCCAGCAGTTAGTAGGGTCCCCTCTACCTCTCAGGGAGATGTAACAACGCCACCTTATGG
GACTATCAAGCTGACGCTGGCTTCTGTGCAGACAAACTGCGCCCACGAGTTCTTCCCTGACGCCGCTCTC
GCGCAGGCAAGGGAACTCGATGAATACTACGCAAAGCACAAGACACCCGTTGGTCCACTCCATGGCCTCC
CCATCTCTCTCAAAGACCAGCTTCGAGTCAAGGTACACCGTTGCCCCTAAGTCGTTAGATGTCCCTTTTT
GTCAGCTAACATATGCCACCAGGGCTACGAAACATCAATGGGCTACATCTCATGGCTAAACAAGTACGAC
GAAGGGGACTCGGTTCTGACAACCATGCTCCGCAAAGCCGGTGCCGTTTTCTACGTCAAGACCTCTGTCC
CGCAGACCCTGATGGTCTGCGAGACAGTCAACAACATCATCGGGCGCACCGTCAACCCACGCAACAAGAA
CTGGTCGTGCGGCGGCAGTTCTGGTGGTGAGGGTGCGATCGTTGGGATTCGTGGTGGCGTCATCGGTGTA
GGAACGGATATCGGTGGCTCGATTCGAGTGCCGGCCGCGTTCAACTTCCTGTACGGTCTAAGGCCGAGTC
ATGGGCGGCTGCCGTATGCAAAGATGGCGAACAGCATGGAGGGTCAGGAGACGGTGCACAGCGTTGTCGG
GCCGATTACGCACTCTGTTGAGGGTGAGTCCTTCGCCTCTTCCTTCTTTTCCTGCTCTATACCAGGCCTC
CACTGTCCTCCTTTCTTGCTTTTTATACTATATACGAGACGGGCAGTCACTGATGAAGTAATGTTAGACC
TCCGCCTCTTCACCAAATCCGTCCTCGGTCAGGAGCCATGGAAATACGACTCCAAGGTCATCCCCATGCC
CTGGCGCCAGTCCGAGTCGGACATTATTGCCTCCAAGATCAAGAACGGCGGGCTCAATATCGGCTACTAC
AACTTCGACGGCAATGTCCTTCCACACCCTCCTATCCTGCGCGGCGTGGAAACCACCGTCGCCGCACTCG
CCAAAGCCGGTCACACCGTGACCCCGTGGACGCCATACAAGCACGATTTCGGCCACGATCTCATCTCCCA
TATCTACGCGGCTGACGGCAGCGCCGACGTAATGCGCGATATCAGTGCATCCGGCGAGCCGGCGATTCCA
AATATCAAAGACCTACTGAACCCGAACATCAAAGCTGTTAACATGAACGAGCTCTGGGACACGCATCTCC
AGAAGTGGAATTACCAGATGGAGTACCTTGAGAAATGGCGGGAGGCTGAAGAAAAGGCCGGGAAGGAACT
GGACGCCATCATCGCGCCGATTACGCCTACCGCTGCGGTACGGCATGACCAGTTCCGGTACTATGGGTAT
GCCTCTGTGATCAACCTGCTGGATTTCACGAGCGTGGTTGTTCCGGTTACCTTTGCGGATAAGAACATCG
ATAAGAAGAATGAGAGTTTCAAGGCGGTTAGTGAGCTTGATGCCCTCGTGCAGGAAGAGTATGATCCGGA
GGCGTACCATGGGGCACCGGTTGCAGTGCAGGTTATCGGACGGAGACTCAGTGAAGAGAGGACGTTGGCG
ATTGCAGAGGAAGTGGGGAAGTTGCTGGGAAATGTGGTGACTCCATAGGCTTCTAATAAGTGTCAGATAG
CAATTTGCACAAGAAATCAATACCAGCAACTGTAAATAAGCGCTGAAGTGACCATGCCATGCTACGAAAG
AGCAGAAAAAAACCTGCCGTAGAACCGAAGAGATATGACACGCTTCCATCTCTCAAAGGAAGAATCCCTT
CAGGGTTGCGTTTCCAGTCTAGACACGTATAACGGCACAAGTGTCTCTCACCAAATGGGTTATATCTCAA
ATGTGATCTAAGGATGGAAAGCCCAGAATATTGGCTGGGTTGATGGCTGCTTCGAGTGCAGTCTCATGCT
GCCACAGGTGACTCTGGATGGCCCCATACCACTCAACCCATGGTACGAGCGGTACGCTTTACGAATTCCC
ATGGGGAGGGGTAATCGATTATCCTCGGATAAACACTTATCCCAGGGTAATCACTTATCCCTGGATAAAC
AATTATCCTCGGGTAATCGCTTATCCCCATCGTATAATGTCTCCAGGTTGTCTCAGCATAAACACCCCGC
CCCCGCTCAGGCACACAGGAAGAGAGCTCAGGTCGTTTCCATTGCGTCCATACTCTTCACTCATTGTCAT
CTGCAGGAGAACTTCCCCTGTCCCTTTGCCAAGCCCTCTCTTCGTCGTTGTCCACGCCTTCAAGTTTTCA
CCATTATTTTTCTAGACACCAATGGCCTCCTCCGAGGACGTCATCAAGGAGTTCATGCGCTTCAAGGTGC
GCATGGAGGGCTCCGTGAACGGCCACGAGTTCGAGATCGAGGGCGAGGGCGAGGGCCGCCCCTACGAGGG
CACCCAGACCGCCAAGCTGAAGGTGACCAAGGGCGGCCCCCTGCCCTTCGCCTGGGACATCCTGTCCCCC
CAGTTCCAGTACGGCTCCAAGGTGTACGTGAAGCACCCCGCCGACATCCCCGACTACAAGAAGCTGTCCT
TCCCCGAGGGCTTCAAGTGGGAGCGCGTGATGAACTTCGAGGACGGCGGCGTGGTGACCGTGACCCAGGA
CTCCTCCCTGCAGGACGGCTCCTTCATCTACAAGGTGAAGTTCATCGGCGTGAACTTCCCCTCCGACGGC
CCCGTAATGCAGAAGAAAACTATGGGCTGGGAGGCCTCCACCGAGCGCCTGTACCCCCGCGACGGCGTGC
TGAAGGGCGAGATCCACAAGGCCCTGAAGCTGAAGGACGGCGGCCACTACCTGGTGGAGTTCAAGTCCAT
CTACATGGCCAAGAAGCCCGTGCAGCTGCCCGGCTACTACTACGTGGACTCCAAGCTGGACATCACCTCC
CACAACGAGGACTACACCATCGTGGAGCAGTACGAGCGCGCCGAGGGCCGCCACCACCTGTTCCTGACTC
ACGGTATGGACGAATTGTACAAGTCGAAGCTGTAAGCTTGTGCTTCTAAGGTATGAGTCGCAAAATTGTT
TTTTATTTTTGGTCTTGAGTCTAATATGCTCGCAGCTCTTGCGTTGTATATGGTCGTTGTCGCGTATTTT
CTGTTGTATTAAAAGATCAAACGAGATCAAGGGATGGCTCGCGGGCTGTCTCTCGCACTAGGAGGAAGAA
TGCCTGAAAAAGGAACTTTGATTTTAGCTGTGGAATAGAGATGGCTTGTTTGAGGACGCTTGTCGCTTGG
CGCAGGGACTTGAATGGCAGCTTGTGGAAACCGAAGGCGAGAAAAGTCGACGGATACTGTACGTGGTTCT
ATTGCCAGTGCGGTGGAAGCTTCCTTCTCATATAGTTCAATCCTTCTTTGAATCTGTTTGTTTCATATTT
GGACTGTTTCATTCTCTGCTTGCGCATTCTCATCTTCGAGAACGACTGCAGGGATTGTTGGTTCTGTGGA
GCTGATGAGCGCGCCTTGACCACCCTTGTTCTTGTTTTGCTCTTTTGTTCTCATTTAACCCGTTTCTCCC
TTCCAACCCTTTGACCTTGCAACATTGTCTCCCAGCGCGTTGCCAAAGCGAACTTGATATCAGTATAGTA
TGACCAAGTAGTCTACCAAAATAAATTTTAGTACAGTATTGCTAGTTATACAAGATAAATTTTGTACAAC
AATGATTATGCAGAGCTGGTATTCTGTAAGGAGTAAATTCATGCAGGTACAGAGCGTCCACGTCAGGCAC
ACGCGCTTTAGTGCTGGGTACACATTATGCTACCTTTGGGGCAAGGTGCTATTCTAGGTAGGGTATGCCT
AGCAATGCCATGATCTTATGACCTCAGTAATCTGACCTTGGATTTAAGATCGGAGTTCTCAAACCCTGCG
CGCTCAGAGAATTCGCATGCGGAGACTTTAGACATACCTCTCGTTGCCGACAAATCGGCATTCCGTTTCG
GTCACGGACGTAAGAGTTCAACAAAGCCGCTCACCTGTCCCGTTCGGCGCTTGAGTTTCCACTTCAAAAG
CACAACCGCTCCGATATTTCCATTGCCACCGACCAACAAAAGGTTCATATCGCGCAATAGTCGTCCAACT
CTCACTCCGCCCGCACTCGATGGCGAAGGATGGAAGAATATCCGAGCGGCATCGGATAAAGAGATCTGGT
TCTTTTCGTGAAGTAACGTAGGGAACCGACGGAAACTGTAGAGCTATAGGAATTTAGTATATCAGAAGTC
AATTGAGAGAAGTGTATAGTTAGTAACTCACTTGTGCCAACAGGTATTTCCAACCGTTCTTGTTCAAATT
TCGTCAAGTCACCATCTCTATGTGCAAAACTGGATCATACAACAGCTCTTATTGTAGCTGCATCTCGCTC
TCAGAGATCATCCTATCTTCGTCGTCATCCACCAACACAGGTGGGAGTGCTAGTTGATCCATGCTGAGGT
CAAGGGACACAGACGGAATGGGTGTAGAACGCCTCAAAACAGGTAAGGTATCAGGATCGGTTGTCCAGGG
GGAATCCAAACCAGGTTCCACCTTGATTCAGAGAATAAGTATGACGTATTCTTGGCAATGTTTAAGCTTG
AGATGAGCCGATGTCAAACTGGGAGACATGATGAAGGAGGAAATGTTGCTTTGGTGGGGGAGACACTATA
AATACCAAAGAGTGAATGGTTGATACCATTTGGGGAAGGAGTGTCTATCGCAGTCTCTGCAGACGGCATA
TCGGATAGCCTGCAGGCGCTTGTGGAGGATGCACATGTGACCGAGGGACACGAAGTGATCCGTTTAAACT
ATCAGTGTTTGACAGGATATATTGGCGGGTAAACCTAAGAGAAAAGAGCGTTTATTAGAATAATCGGATA
TTTAAAAGGGCGTGAAAAGGTTTATCCGTTCGTCCATTTGTATGTGCCAGCCGCCTTTGCGACGCTCACC
GGGCTGGTTGCCCTCGCCGCTGGGCTGGCGGCCGTCTATGGCCCTGCAAACGCGCCAGAAACGCCGTCGA
AGCCGTGTGCGAGACACCGCGGCCGCCGGCGTTGTGGATACCTCGCGGAAAACTTGGCCCTCACTGACAG
ATGAGGGGCGGACGTTGACACTTGAGGGGCCGACTCACCCGGCGCGGCGTTGACAGATGAGGGGCAGGCT
CGATTTCGGCCGGCGACGTGGAGCTGGCCAGCCTCGCAAATCGGCGAAAACGCCTGATTTTACGCGAGTT
TCCCACAGATGATGTGGACAAGCCTGGGGATAAGTGCCCTGCGGTATTGACACTTGAGGGGCGCGACTAC
TGACAGATGAGGGGCGCGATCCTTGACACTTGAGGGGCAGAGTGCTGACAGATGAGGGGCGCACCTATTG
ACATTTGAGGGGCTGTCCACAGGCAGAAAATCCAGCATTTGCAAGGGTTTCCGCCCGTTTTTCGGCCACC
GCTAACCTGTCTTTTAACCTGCTTTTAAACCAATATTTATAAACCTTGTTTTTAACCAGGGCTGCGCCCT
GTGCGCGTGACCGCGCACGCCGAAGGGGGGTGCCCCCCCTTCTCGAACCCTCCCGGCCCGCTAACGCGGG
CCTCCCATCCCCCCAGGGGCTGCGCCCCTCGGCCGCGAACGGCCTCACCCCAAAAATGGCAGCGCTGGCC
AATTCCCGAGTGCGCGGAACCCCTATTTGTTTATTTTTCTAAATACATTCAAATATGTATCCGCTCATGA
GACAATAACCCTGATAAATGCTTCAATAATATTGAAAAAGGAAGAGTATGGCTAAAATGAGAATATCACC
GGAATTGAAAAAACTGATCGAAAAATACCGCTGCGTAAAAGATACGGAAGGAATGTCTCCTGCTAAGGTA
TATAAGCTGGTGGGAGAAAATGAAAACCTATATTTAAAAATGACGGACAGCCGGTATAAAGGGACCACCT
ATGATGTGGAACGGGAAAAGGACATGATGCTATGGCTGGAAGGAAAGCTGCCTGTTCCAAAGGTCCTGCA
CTTTGAACGGCATGATGGCTGGAGCAATCTGCTCATGAGTGAGGCCGATGGCGTCCTTTGCTCGGAAGAG
TATGAAGATGAACAAAGCCCTGAAAAGATTATCGAGCTGTATGCGGAGTGCATCAGGCTCTTTCACTCCA
TCGACATATCGGATTGTCCCTATACGAATAGCTTAGACAGCCGCTTAGCCGAATTGGATTACTTACTGAA
TAACGATCTGGCCGATGTGGATTGCGAAAACTGGGAAGAGGACACTCCATTTAAAGATCCGCGCGAGCTG
TATGATTTTTTAAAGACGGAAAAGCCCGAAGAGGAACTTGTCTTTTCCCACGGCGACCTGGGAGACAGCA
ACATCTTTGTGAAAGATGGCAAAGTAAGTGGCTTTATTGATCTTGGGAGAAGCGGCAGGGCGGACAAGTG
GTATGACATTGCCTTCTGCGTCCGGTCGCTCAGGGAGGATATCGGGGAAGAACAGTATGTCGAGCTATTT
TTTGACTTACTGGGGATCAAGCCTGATTGGGAGAAAATAAAATATTATATTTTACTGGATGAATTGTTTT
AGCTGTCAGACCAAGTTTACTCATATATACTTTAGATTGATTTAAAACTTCATTTTTAATTTAAAAGGAT
CTAGGTGAAGATCCTTTTTGATAATCTCATGACCAAAATCCCTTAACGTGAGTTTTCGTTCCACTGAGCG
TCAGACCCCGTAGAAAAGATCAAAGGATCTTCTTGAGATCCTTTTTTTCTGCGCGTAATCTGCTGCTTGC
AAACAAAAAAACCACCGCTACCAGCGGTGGTTTGTTTGCCGGATCAAGAGCTACCAACTCTTTTTCCGAA
GGTAACTGGCTTCAGCAGAGCGCAGATACCAAATACTGTTCTTCTAGTGTAGCCGTAGTTAGGCCACCAC
TTCAAGAACTCTGTAGCACCGCCTACATACCTCGCTCTGCTAATCCTGTTACCAGTGGCTGCTGCCAGTG
GCGATAAGTCGTGTCTTACCGGGTTGGACTCAAGACGATAGTTACCGGATAAGGCGCAGCGGTCGGGCTG
AACGGGGGGTTCGTGCACACAGCCCAGCTTGGAGCGAACGACCTACACCGAACTGAGATACCTACAGCGT
GAGCTATGAGAAAGCGCCACGCTTCCCGAAGGGAGAAAGGCGGACAGGTATCCGGTAAGCGGCAGGGTCG
GAACAGGAGAGCGCACGAGGGAGCTTCCAGGGGGAAACGCCTGGTATCTTTATAGTCCTGTCGGGTTTCG
CCACCTCTGACTTGAGCGTCGATTTTTGTGATGCTCGTCAGGGGGGCGGAGCCTATGGAAAAACGCCAGC
AACGCGGCCTTTTTACGGTTCCTGGCAGATCCTAGATGTGGCGCAACGATGCCGGCGACAAGCAGGAGCG
CACCGACTTCTTCCGCATCAAGTGTTTTGGCTCTCAGGCCGAGGCCCACGGCAAGTATTTGGGCAAGGGG
TCGCTGGTATTCGTGCAGGGCAAGATTCGGAATACCAAGTACGAGAAGGACGGCCAGACGGTCTACGGGA
CCGACTTCATTGCCGATAAGGTGGATTATCTGGACACCAAGGCACCAGGCGGGTCAAATCAGGAATAAGG
GCACATTGCCCCGGCGTGAGTCGGGGCAATCCCGCAAGGAGGGTGAATGAATCGGACGTTTGACCGGAAG
GCATACAGGCAAGAACTGATCGACGCGGGGTTTTCCGCCGAGGATGCCGAAACCATCGCAAGCCGCACCG
TCATGCGTGCGCCCCGCGAAACCTTCCAGTCCGTCGGCTCGATGGTCCAGCAAGCTACGGCCAAGATCGA
GCGCGACAGCGTGCAACTGGCTCCCCCTGCCCTGCCCGCGCCATCGGCCGCCGTGGAGCGTTCGCGTCGT
CTTGAACAGGAGGCGGCAGGTTTGGCGAAGTCGATGACCATCGACACGCGAGGAACTATGACGACCAAGA
AGCGAAAAACCGCCGGCGAGGACCTGGCAAAACAGGTCAGCGAGGCCAAGCAGGCCGCGTTGCTGAAACA
CACGAAGCAGCAGATCAAGGAAATGCAGCTTTCCTTGTTCGATATTGCGCCGTGGCCGGACACGATGCGA
GCGATGCCAAACGACACGGCCCGCTCTGCCCTGTTCACCACGCGCAACAAGAAAATCCCGCGCGAGGCGC
TGCAAAACAAGGTCATTTTCCACGTCAACAAGGACGTGAAGATCACCTACACCGGCGTCGAGCTGCGGGC
CGACGATGACGAACTGGTGTGGCAGCAGGTGTTGGAGTACGCGAAGCGCACCCCTATCGGCGAGCCGATC
ACCTTCACGTTCTACGAGCTTTGCCAGGACCTGGGCTGGTCGATCAATGGCCGGTATTACACGAAGGCCG
AGGAATGCCTGTCGCGCCTACAGGCGACGGCGATGGGCTTCACGTCCGACCGCGTTGGGCACCTGGAATC
GGTGTCGCTGCTGCACCGCTTCCGCGTCCTGGACCGTGGCAAGAAAACGTCCCGTTGCCAGGTCCTGATC
GACGAGGAAATCGTCGTGCTGTTTGCTGGCGACCACTACACGAAATTCATATGGGAGAAGTACCGCAAGC
TGTCGCCGACGGCCCGACGGATGTTCGACTATTTCAGCTCGCACCGGGAGCCGTACCCGCTCAAGCTGGA
AACCTTCCGCCTCATGTGCGGATCGGATTCCACCCGCGTGAAGAAGTGGCGCGAGCAGGTCGGCGAAGCC
TGCGAAGAGTTGCGAGGCAGCGGCCTGGTGGAACACGCCTGGGTCAATGATGACCTGGTGCATTGCAAAC
GCTAGGGCCTTGTGGGGTCAGTTCCGGCTGGGGGTTCAGCAGCCCCTGCTCGGATCTGTTGGACCGGACA
GTAGTCATGGTTGATGGGCTGCCTGTATCGAGTGGTGATTTTGTGCCGAGCTGCCGGTCGGGGAGCTGTT
GGCTGGCTGGTGGCAGGATATATTGTGGTGTAAACAAATTGACGCTTAGACAACTTAATAACACATTGCG
GACGTTTTTAATGTACTGGGGTTGAACACTCT
